>Addgene plasmid #83932 | pLenti-sgSLC35B2 | addgene full sequence | sequence record 163156 | Addgene Assembled Sequence
TTAATGTAGTCTTATGCAATACTCTTGTAGTCTTGCAACATGGTAACGATGAGTTAGCAACATGCCTTAC
AAGGAGAGAAAAAGCACCGTGCATGCCGATTGGTGGAAGTAAGGTGGTACGATCGTGCCTTATTAGGAAG
GCAACAGACGGGTCTGACATGGATTGGACGAACCACTGAATTGCCGCATTGCAGAGATATTGTATTTAAG
TGCCTAGCTCGATACATAAACGGGTCTCTCTGGTTAGACCAGATCTGAGCCTGGGAGCTCTCTGGCTAAC
TAGGGAACCCACTGCTTAAGCCTCAATAAAGCTTGCCTTGAGTGCTTCAAGTAGTGTGTGCCCGTCTGTT
GTGTGACTCTGGTAACTAGAGATCCCTCAGACCCTTTTAGTCAGTGTGGAAAATCTCTAGCAGTGGCGCC
CGAACAGGGACTTGAAAGCGAAAGGGAAACCAGAGGAGCTCTCTCGACGCAGGACTCGGCTTGCTGAAGC
GCGCACGGCAAGAGGCGAGGGGCGGCGACTGGTGAGTACGCCAAAAATTTTGACTAGCGGAGGCTAGAAG
GAGAGAGATGGGTGCGAGAGCGTCAGTATTAAGCGGGGGAGAATTAGATCGCGATGGGAAAAAATTCGGT
TAAGGCCAGGGGGAAAGAAAAAATATAAATTAAAACATATAGTATGGGCAAGCAGGGAGCTAGAACGATT
CGCAGTTAATCCTGGCCTGTTAGAAACATCAGAAGGCTGTAGACAAATACTGGGACAGCTACAACCATCC
CTTCAGACAGGATCAGAAGAACTTAGATCATTATATAATACAGTAGCAACCCTCTATTGTGTGCATCAAA
GGATAGAGATAAAAGACACCAAGGAAGCTTTAGACAAGATAGAGGAAGAGCAAAACAAAAGTAAGACCAC
CGCACAGCAAGCGGCCGCTGATCTTCAGACCTGGAGGAGGAGATATGAGGGACAATTGGAGAAGTGAATT
ATATAAATATAAAGTAGTAAAAATTGAACCATTAGGAGTAGCACCCACCAAGGCAAAGAGAAGAGTGGTG
CAGAGAGAAAAAAGAGCAGTGGGAATAGGAGCTTTGTTCCTTGGGTTCTTGGGAGCAGCAGGAAGCACTA
TGGGCGCAGCGTCAATGACGCTGACGGTACAGGCCAGACAATTATTGTCTGGTATAGTGCAGCAGCAGAA
CAATTTGCTGAGGGCTATTGAGGCGCAACAGCATCTGTTGCAACTCACAGTCTGGGGCATCAAGCAGCTC
CAGGCAAGAATCCTGGCTGTGGAAAGATACCTAAAGGATCAACAGCTCCTGGGGATTTGGGGTTGCTCTG
GAAAACTCATTTGCACCACTGCTGTGCCTTGGAATGCTAGTTGGAGTAATAAATCTCTGGAACAGATTTG
GAATCACACGACCTGGATGGAGTGGGACAGAGAAATTAACAATTACACAAGCTTAATACACTCCTTAATT
GAAGAATCGCAAAACCAGCAAGAAAAGAATGAACAAGAATTATTGGAATTAGATAAATGGGCAAGTTTGT
GGAATTGGTTTAACATAACAAATTGGCTGTGGTATATAAAATTATTCATAATGATAGTAGGAGGCTTGGT
AGGTTTAAGAATAGTTTTTGCTGTACTTTCTATAGTGAATAGAGTTAGGCAGGGATATTCACCATTATCG
TTTCAGACCCACCTCCCAACCCCGAGGGGACCCAGAGAGGGCCTATTTCCCATGATTCCTTCATATTTGC
ATATACGATACAAGGCTGTTAGAGAGATAATTAGAATTAATTTGACTGTAAACACAAAGATATTAGTACA
AAATACGTGACGTAGAAAGTAATAATTTCTTGGGTAGTTTGCAGTTTTAAAATTATGTTTTAAAATGGAC
TATCATATGCTTACCGTAACTTGAAAGTATTTCGATTTCTTGGCTTTATATATCTTGTGGAAAGGACGAA
ACACCGCGGCAGAGACCACCCCGATGTTTTAGAGCTAGAAATAGCAAGTTAAAATAAGGCTAGTCCGTTA
TCAACTTGAAAAAGTGGCACCGAGTCGGTGCTTTTTTGAATTCTAGATCTTGAGACAAATGGCAGTATTC
ATCCACAATTTTAAAAGAAAAGGGGGGATTGGGGGGTACAGTGCAGGGGAAAGAATAGTAGACATAATAG
CAACAGACATACAAACTAAAGAATTACAAAAACAAATTACAAAAATTCAAAATTTTCGGGTTTATTACAG
GGACAGCAGAGATCCACTTTGGCGCCGGCTCGAGTGGCTCCGGTGCCCGTCAGTGGGCAGAGCGCACATC
GCCCACAGTCCCCGAGAAGTTGGGGGGAGGGGTCGGCAATTGAACCGGTGCCTAGAGAAGGTGGCGCGGG
GTAAACTGGGAAAGTGATGTCGTGTACTGGCTCCGCCTTTTTCCCGAGGGTGGGGGAGAACCGTATATAA
GTGCAGTAGTCGCCGTGAACGTTCTTTTTCGCAACGGGTTTGCCGCCAGAACACAGGTGTCGTGACGCGG
GATCCGCCACCATGACCGAGTACAAGCCCACGGTGCGCCTCGCCACCCGCGACGACGTCCCCAGGGCCGT
ACGCACCCTCGCCGCCGCGTTCGCCGACTACCCCGCCACGCGCCACACCGTCGATCCGGACCGCCACATC
GAGCGGGTCACCGAGCTGCAAGAACTCTTCCTCACGCGCGTCGGGCTCGACATCGGCAAGGTGTGGGTCG
CGGACGACGGCGCCGCGGTGGCGGTCTGGACCACGCCGGAGAGCGTCGAAGCGGGGGCGGTGTTCGCCGA
GATCGGCCCGCGCATGGCCGAGTTGAGCGGTTCCCGGCTGGCCGCGCAGCAACAGATGGAAGGCCTCCTG
GCGCCGCACCGGCCCAAGGAGCCCGCGTGGTTCCTGGCCACCGTCGGAGTCTCGCCCGACCACCAGGGCA
AGGGTCTGGGCAGCGCCGTCGTGCTCCCCGGAGTGGAGGCGGCCGAGCGCGCCGGGGTGCCCGCCTTCCT
GGAGACCTCCGCGCCCCGCAACCTCCCCTTCTACGAGCGGCTCGGCTTCACCGTCACCGCCGACGTCGAG
GTGCCCGAAGGACCGCGCACCTGGTGCATGACCCGCAAGCCCGGTGCCTGAACGCGTTAAGTCGACAATC
AACCTCTGGATTACAAAATTTGTGAAAGATTGACTGGTATTCTTAACTATGTTGCTCCTTTTACGCTATG
TGGATACGCTGCTTTAATGCCTTTGTATCATGCTATTGCTTCCCGTATGGCTTTCATTTTCTCCTCCTTG
TATAAATCCTGGTTGCTGTCTCTTTATGAGGAGTTGTGGCCCGTTGTCAGGCAACGTGGCGTGGTGTGCA
CTGTGTTTGCTGACGCAACCCCCACTGGTTGGGGCATTGCCACCACCTGTCAGCTCCTTTCCGGGACTTT
CGCTTTCCCCCTCCCTATTGCCACGGCGGAACTCATCGCCGCCTGCCTTGCCCGCTGCTGGACAGGGGCT
CGGCTGTTGGGCACTGACAATTCCGTGGTGTTGTCGGGGAAATCATCGTCCTTTCCTTGGCTGCTCGCCT
GTGTTGCCACCTGGATTCTGCGCGGGACGTCCTTCTGCTACGTCCCTTCGGCCCTCAATCCAGCGGACCT
TCCTTCCCGCGGCCTGCTGCCGGCTCTGCGGCCTCTTCCGCGTCTTCGCCTTCGCCCTCAGACGAGTCGG
ATCTCCCTTTGGGCCGCCTCCCCGCGTCGACTTTAAGACCAATGACTTACAAGGCAGCTGTAGATCTTAG
CCACTTTTTAAAAGAAAAGGGGGGACTGGAAGGGCTAATTCACTCCCAACGAAGACAAGATCTGCTTTTT
GCTTGTACTGGGTCTCTCTGGTTAGACCAGATCTGAGCCTGGGAGCTCTCTGGCTAACTAGGGAACCCAC
TGCTTAAGCCTCAATAAAGCTTGCCTTGAGTGCTTCAAGTAGTGTGTGCCCGTCTGTTGTGTGACTCTGG
TAACTAGAGATCCCTCAGACCCTTTTAGTCAGTGTGGAAAATCTCTAGCAGTACGTATAGTAGTTCATGT
CATCTTATTATTCAGTATTTATAACTTGCAAAGAAATGAATATCAGAGAGTGAGAGGAACTTGTTTATTG
CAGCTTATAATGGTTACAAATAAAGCAATAGCATCACAAATTTCACAAATAAAGCATTTTTTTCACTGCA
TTCTAGTTGTGGTTTGTCCAAACTCATCAATGTATCTTATCATGTCTGGCTCTAGCTATCCCGCCCCTAA
CTCCGCCCATCCCGCCCCTAACTCCGCCCAGTTCCGCCCATTCTCCGCCCCATGGCTGACTAATTTTTTT
TATTTATGCAGAGGCCGAGGCCGCCTCGGCCTCTGAGCTATTCCAGAAGTAGTGAGGAGGCTTTTTTGGA
GGCCTAGGGACGTACCCAATTCGCCCTATAGTGAGTCGTATTACGCGCGCTCACTGGCCGTCGTTTTACA
ACGTCGTGACTGGGAAAACCCTGGCGTTACCCAACTTAATCGCCTTGCAGCACATCCCCCTTTCGCCAGC
TGGCGTAATAGCGAAGAGGCCCGCACCGATCGCCCTTCCCAACAGTTGCGCAGCCTGAATGGCGAATGGG
[124 nt withheld, positions 4621-4744]
C
[91 nt withheld, positions 4746-4836]
A
[49 nt withheld, positions 4838-4886]
CCTTTGACGTTGGAGTCCACGTTCTTT
[37 nt withheld, positions 4914-4950]
ACCCTATCTCGGTCTATTCTTTTGATTTATAAGGGATTTTGCCGATTTCGGCCTATTGGTTAAAAAATGA
GCTGATTTAACAAAAATTTAACGCGAATTTTAACAAAATATTAACGCTTACAATTTAGGTGGCACTTTTC
GGGGAAATGTGCGCGGAACCCCTATTTGTTTATTTTTCTAAATACATTCAAATATGTATCCGCTCATGAG
ACAATAACCCTGATAAATGCTTCAATAATATTGAAAAAGGAAGAGTATGAGTATTCAACATTTCCGTGTC
GCCCTTATTCCCTTTTTTGCGGCATTTTGCCTTCCTGTTTTTGCTCACCCAGAAACGCTGGTGAAAGTAA
AAGATGCTGAAGATCAGTTGGGTGCACGAGTGGGTTACATCGAACTGGATCTCAACAGCGGTAAGATCCT
TGAGAGTTTTCGCCCCGAAGAACGTTTTCCAATGATGAGCACTTTTAAAGTTCTGCTATGTGGCGCGGTA
TTATCCCGTATTGACGCCGGGCAAGAGCAACTCGGTCGCCGCATACACTATTCTCAGAATGACTTGGTTG
AGTACTCACCAGTCACAGAAAAGCATCTTACGGATGGCATGACAGTAAGAGAATTATGCAGTGCTGCCAT
AACCATGAGTGATAACACTGCGGCCAACTTACTTCTGACAACGATCGGAGGACCGAAGGAGCTAACCGCT
TTTTTGCACAACATGGGGGATCATGTAACTCGCCTTGATCGTTGGGAACCGGAGCTGAATGAAGCCATAC
CAAACGACGAGCGTGACACCACGATGCCTGTAGCAATGGCAACAACGTTGCGCAAACTATTAACTGGCGA
ACTACTTACTCTAGCTTCCCGGCAACAATTAATAGACTGGATGGAGGCGGATAAAGTTGCAGGACCACTT
CTGCGCTCGGCCCTTCCGGCTGGCTGGTTTATTGCTGATAAATCTGGAGCCGGTGAGCGTGGGTCTCGCG
GTATCATTGCAGCACTGGGGCCAGATGGTAAGCCCTCCCGTATCGTAGTTATCTACACGACGGGGAGTCA
GGCAACTATGGATGAACGAAATAGACAGATCGCTGAGATAGGTGCCTCACTGATTAAGCATTGGTAACTG
TCAGACCAAGTTTACTCATATATACTTTAGATTGATTTAAAACTTCATTTTTAATTTAAAAGGATCTAGG
TGAAGATCCTTTTTGATAATCTCATGACCAAAATCCCTTAACGTGAGTTTTCGTTCCACTGAGCGTCAGA
CCCCGTAGAAAAGATCAAAGGATCTTCTTGAGATCCTTTTTTTCTGCGCGTAATCTGCTGCTTGCAAACA
AAAAAACCACCGCTACCAGCGGTGGTTTGTTTGCCGGATCAAGAGCTACCAACTCTTTTTCCGAAGGTAA
CTGGCTTCAGCAGAGCGCAGATACCAAATACTGTTCTTCTAGTGTAGCCGTAGTTAGGCCACCACTTCAA
GAACTCTGTAGCACCGCCTACATACCTCGCTCTGCTAATCCTGTTACCAGTGGCTGCTGCCAGTGGCGAT
AAGTCGTGTCTTACCGGGTTGGACTCAAGACGATAGTTACCGGATAAGGCGCAGCGGTCGGGCTGAACGG
GGGGTTCGTGCACACAGCCCAGCTTGGAGCGAACGACCTACACCGAACTGAGATACCTACAGCGTGAGCT
ATGAGAAAGCGCCACGCTTCCCGAAGGGAGAAAGGCGGACAGGTATCCGGTAAGCGGCAGGGTCGGAACA
GGAGAGCGCACGAGGGAGCTTCCAGGGGGAAACGCCTGGTATCTTTATAGTCCTGTCGGGTTTCGCCACC
TCTGACTTGAGCGTCGATTTTTGTGATGCTCGTCAGGGGGGCGGAGCCTATGGAAAAACGCCAGCAACGC
GGCCTTTTTACGGTTCCTGGCCTTTTGCTGGCCTTTTGCTCACATGTTCTTTCCTGCGTTATCCCCTGAT
TCTGTGGATAACCGTATTACCGCCTTTGAGTGAGCTGATACCGCTCGCCGCAGCCGAACGACCGAGCGCA
GCGAGTCAGTGAGCGAGGAAGCGGAAGAGCGCCCAATACGCAAACCGCCTCTCCCCGCGCGTTGGCCGAT
TCATTAATGCAGCTGGCACGACAGGTTTCCCGACTGGAAAGCGGGCAGTGAGCGCAACGCAATTAATGTG
AGTTAGCTCACTCATTAGGCACCCCAGGCTTTACACTTTATGCTTCCGGCTCGTATGTTGTGTGGAATTG
TGAGCGGATAACAATTTCACACAGGAAACAGCTATGACCATGATTACGCCAAGCGCGCAATTAACCCTCA
CTAAAGGGAACAAAAGCTGGAGCTGCAAGC
Features (pLannotate 1.2.2; 27 found; start..end, strand, type, name):
      5..231     +  promoter       RSV promoter: Rous sarcoma virus enhancer/promoter
    232..412     +  LTR            5' LTR (truncated): truncated 5' long terminal repeat (LTR) from HIV-1
    459..584     +  misc_feature   HIV-1 Ψ: packaging signal of human immunodeficiency virus type 1
    568..931     +  CDS            HIV-1 gag (fragment): gag protein from human immunodeficiency virus 1; gag
   1077..1310    +  misc_feature   RRE: The Rev response element (RRE) of HIV-1 allows for Rev-dependent mRNA export from the nucleus to the cytoplasm.
   1687..1713    +  CDS            Rev (fragment): human immunodeficiency virus 1 (HIV-1) Rev protein; rev; enhances nuclear export of unspliced and incompletely spliced viral mRNAs
   1717..1957    +  promoter       U6 promoter: RNA polymerase III promoter for human U6 snRNA
   1986..2061    +  misc_RNA       gRNA scaffold: guide RNA scaffold for the Streptococcus pyogenes CRISPR/Cas9 system
   2109..2226    +  misc_feature   cPPT/CTS: central polypurine tract and central termination sequence of HIV-1
   2295..2506    +  promoter       EF-1α core promoter: core promoter for human elongation factor EF-1α
   2532..3131    +  CDS            PuroR (fragment): puromycin N-acetyltransferase; pac from Streptomyces; confers resistance to puromycin
   3147..3735    +  misc_feature   WPRE: woodchuck hepatitis virus posttranscriptional regulatory element
   3786..3805    +  misc_feature   cPPT/CTS (fragment): central polypurine tract and central termination sequence of HIV-1
   3807..4040    +  LTR            3' LTR (ΔU3): self-inactivating 3' long terminal repeat (LTR) from HIV-1
   4118..4239    +  polyA_signal   SV40 poly(A) signal: SV40 polyadenylation signal
   4279..4414    +  rep_origin     SV40 ori: SV40 origin of replication
   4435..4453    -  promoter       T7 promoter: promoter for bacteriophage T7 RNA polymerase
   4461..4616    +  CDS            lacZα (fragment): LacZα fragment of β-galactosidase; lacZ fragment
   4621..5049    +  rep_origin     f1 ori (sequence partly withheld): f1 bacteriophage origin of replication; arrow indicates direction of (+) strand synthesis
   5102..5206    +  promoter       AmpR promoter: bla
   5207..6067    +  CDS            AmpR: β-lactamase; bla; confers resistance to ampicillin, carbenicillin, and related antibiotics
   6238..6826    +  rep_origin     ori: high-copy-number ColE1/pMB1/pBR322/pUC origin of replication
   7009..7101    +  CDS            lacI (fragment): lac repressor; lacI; The lac repressor binds to the lac operator to inhibit transcription in E. coli. This inhibition can be relieved by adding lactose or isopropyl-β-D-thiogalactopyranoside (IPTG).
   7114..7135    +  protein_bind   CAP binding site: CAP binding activates transcription in the presence of cAMP. E. coli catabolite activator protein
   7150..7180    +  promoter       lac promoter: promoter for the E. coli lac operon
   7188..7204    +  protein_bind   lac operator: The lac repressor binds to the lac operator to inhibit transcription in E. coli. This inhibition can be relieved by adding lactose or isopropyl-β-D-thiogalactopyranoside (IPTG). lac repressor encoded by lacI
   7249..7267    +  promoter       T3 promoter: promoter for bacteriophage T3 RNA polymerase
