[The description below was written by a language model from this plasmid's Addgene catalogue record and pLannotate feature annotations shown in this document.]
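Description:
pLenti-sgSLC35B2 is a 7,290 nt lentiviral CRISPR vector built on the pLenti-sgRNA backbone that expresses a single guide RNA against SLC35B2 in mammalian cells. It carries no Cas9, so the nuclease must be supplied separately, for example from a Cas9-expressing cell line or a second vector. In bacteria the plasmid is maintained at high copy through a ColE1/pUC-type origin with ampicillin selection (AmpR). An f1 origin and remnants of a lac/lacZα cloning region flanked by T3 and T7 promoters are carried over from the parental backbone. An SV40 poly(A) signal and SV40 origin lie just downstream of the viral cassette.

The transfer cassette has a third-generation, self-inactivating layout. An RSV promoter replaces the U3 region of the truncated HIV-1 5' LTR to drive genomic RNA production in packaging cells. It is followed by the Ψ packaging signal (extending into a gag fragment), the Rev response element for Rev-dependent nuclear export, and a ΔU3 3' LTR that inactivates LTR promoter activity after integration. A cPPT/CTS element, which aids nuclear import of the viral genome, sits between the two expression units.

The first unit is a human U6 RNA polymerase III promoter driving the 20-nt SLC35B2 spacer fused to the Streptococcus pyogenes gRNA scaffold. The spacer was inserted between BsmBI sites that were destroyed during cloning. The second unit is an EF-1α core promoter driving puromycin N-acetyltransferase, followed by WPRE to enhance transcript expression, which allows puromycin selection of transduced cells.

The plasmid was deposited with a genome-wide CRISPR screen for HIV host dependency factors, where it would serve for targeted disruption of SLC35B2 in Cas9-expressing cells.
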