Addgene plasmid #83932: pLenti-sgSLC35B2
Purpose: Lentiviral vector expressing an sgRNA targeting SLC35B2 NOTE: This plasmid does NOT contain Cas9.
Depositing lab: David Sabatini. Depositing organization: Whitehead Institute for Biomedical Research. Publication: A genome-wide CRISPR screen identifies a restricted set of HIV host dependency factors. Park RJ, Wang T, Koundakjian D, Hultquist JF, Lamothe-Molina P, Monel B, Schumann K, Yu H, Krupzcak KM, Garcia-Beltran W, Piechocka-Trocha A, Krogan NJ, Marson A, Sabatini DM, Lander ES, Hacohen N, Walker BD. Nat Genet. 2016 Dec 19. doi: 10.1038/ng.3741. PubMed 27992415.
Backbone
  Vector backbone: pLenti-sgRNA
  Vector type: Mammalian Expression, Lentiviral, CRISPR
  Selectable markers: Puromycin
Growth in bacteria
  Bacterial resistance: Ampicillin, 100 μg/mL
  Growth temperature: 37°C
  Growth strain: NEB Stable
  Copy number: High Copy
Gene/Insert
  Gene/Insert name: sgSLC35B2
  gRNA/shRNA sequence: CGGCAGAGACCACCCCGATG
  Promoter: U6
  Cloning method: Restriction Enzyme; 5′ cloning site BsmBI (destroyed during cloning); 3′ cloning site BsmBI (destroyed during cloning)
  Sequencing primers: 5′ CATATACGATACAAGGCTGTT
Terms and licenses: Academic/Nonprofit Terms; Industry Terms: Not Available to Industry
How to cite: pLenti-sgSLC35B2 was a gift from David Sabatini (Addgene plasmid # 83932 ; http://n2t.net/addgene:83932 ; RRID:Addgene_83932)
