>Addgene plasmid #83932 | pLenti-sgSLC35B2 | addgene partial sequence | sequence record 163154 | StrepPyoCas9-5UTR-F 5'-CGGTGCCACTTTTTCAAGTTG-3'
ACTTGCTATTTCTAGCTCTAAAACATCGGGGTGGTCTCTGCCGCGGTGTTTCGTCCTTTCCACAAGATAT
ATAAAGCCAAGAAATCGAAATACTTTCAAGTTACGGTAAGCATATGATAGTCCATTTTAAAACATAATTT
TAAAACTGCAAACTACCCAAGAAATTATTACTTTCTACGTCACGTATTTTGTACTAATATCTTTGTGTTT
ACAGTCAAATTAATTCTAATTATCTCTCTAACAGCCTTGTATCGTATATGCAAATATGAAGGAATCATGG
GAAATAGGCCCTCTCTGGGTCCCCTCGGGGTTGGGAGGTGGGTCTGAAACGATAATGGTGAATATCCCTG
CCTAACTCTATTCACTATAGAAAGTACAGCAAAAACTATTCTTAAACCTACCAAGCCTCCTACTATCATT
ATGAATAATTTTATATACCACAGCCAATTTGTTATGTTAAACCAATTCCACAAACTTGCCCATTTATCTA
ATTCCAATAATTCTTGTTCATTCTTTTCTTGCTGGTTTTGCGATTCTTCAATTAAGGAGTGTATTAAGCT
TGTGTAATTGTTAATTTCTCTGTCCCACTCCATCCAGGTCGTGTGATTCCAAATCTGTTCCAGAGATTTA
TTACTCCAACTAGCATTCCAAGGCACAGCAGTGGTGCAAATGAGTTTTCCAGAGCAACCCCAAATCCCCA
GGAGCTGTTGATCCTTTAGGTATCTTTCCACAGCCAGGATTCTTGCCTGGAGCTGCTTGATGCCCCAGAC
TGTGAGTTGCAACAGATGCTGTTGCGCCTCAATAGCCCTCAGCAAATTGTTCTGCTGCTGCACTATACCA
GACAATAATTGTC
