>Addgene plasmid #83932 | pLenti-sgSLC35B2 | addgene partial sequence | sequence record 163155 | hU6-F 5'-GAGGGCCTATTTCCCATGATT-3'
GATACAACAGTAACCAACCTCAGTGTGGGTATAAGAAACCACCTATGACCTACTTGGTGCTGATTTGTGA
ACCCATTCCTCACCCATCAAATATTGAAATTCCTTTAGATAGCAAGACTTTCCTCAGTCGACACAGCCTG
GATATGAAATTTTCTTATTGTGATGAAAGAATTACCGAATTGATGGGATATGAGCCAGAAGAACTTTTAG
GCCGCTCAATTTATGAATATTATCATGATTTGGACTCTGATCATCTGACCAAAACTCATCATGATATGTT
TACTAAAGGACAAGTCACCACAGGACAGTACAGGATGCTTGCCAAAAGAGGTGGATATGTCTGGGTTGAA
ACTCAAGCAACTGTCATATATAACACCAAGAATTCTCAACCACAGTGCATTGTATGTGTGAATTACGTTG
TGAGTGGTATTATTCAGCACGACTTGATTTTCTCCCTTCAACAAACAGAATGTGTCCTTAAACCGGTTGA
ATCTTCAGATATGAAAATGACTCAGCTATTCACCAAAGTTGAATCAGAAGATACAAGTAGCCTCTTTGAC
AAACTTAAGAAGGAACCTGATGCTTTAACTTTGCTGGCCCCAGCCGCTGGAGACACAATCATATCTTTAG
ATTTTGGCAGCAACGACACAGAAACTGATGACCAGCAACTTGAGGAAGTACCATTATATAATGATGTAAT
GCTCCCCTCACCCAACGAAAAATTACAGAATATAAATTTGGCAATGTCTCCATTACCCACCGCTGAAACG
CCAAAGCCACTTAGAAGTAGTGCTGACCCTGCACTCAATCAAGAAGTTTGCATTAAAATTAGAACCAAAT
CCAGAGTCACTGGAACTTTCTTTTTACCATGCCCCAGAATTCAGGGATCAGAACACCTAGTCCTTCCGAT
GGGA
