>Addgene plasmid #83932 | pLenti-sgSLC35B2 | addgene partial sequence | sequence record 164164 | hU6-F 5'-GAGGGCCTATTTCCCATGATT-3'
GCTGTTAGAGAGATAATTAGAATTAATTTGACTGTAAACACAAAGATATTAGTACAAAATACGTGACGTA
GAAAGTAATAATTTCTTGGGTAGTTTGCAGTTTTAAAATTATGTTTTAAAATGGACTATCATATGCTTAC
CGTAACTTGAAAGTATTTCGATTTCTTGGCTTTATATATCTTGTGGAAAGGACGAAACACCGCGGCAGAG
ACCACCCCGATGGTTTTAGAGCTAGAAATAGCAAGTTAAAATAAGGCTAGTCCGTTATCAACTTGAAAAA
GTGGCACCGAGTCGGTGCTTTTTTGAATTCTAGATCTTGAGACAAATGGCAGTATTCATCCACAATTTTA
AAAGAAAAGGGGGGATTGGGGGGTACAGTGCAGGGGAAAGAATAGTAGACATAATAGCAACAGACATACA
AACTAAAGAATTACAAAAACAAATTACAAAAATTCAAAATTTTCGGGTTTATTACAGGGACAGCAGAGAT
CCACTTTGGCGCCGGCTCGAGTGGCTCCGGTGCCCGTCAGTGGGCAGAGCGCACATCGCCCACAGTCCCC
GAGAAGTTGGGGGGAGGGGTCGGCAATTGAACCGGTGCCTAGAGAAGGTGGCGCGGGGTAAACTGGGAAA
GTGATGTCGTGTACTGGCTCCGCCTTTTTCCCGAGGGTGGGGGAGAACCGTATATAAGTGCAGTAGTCGC
CGTGAACGTTCTTTTTCGCAACGGGTTTGCCGCCAGAACACAGGTGTCGTGACGCGGGATCCGCCACCAT
GACCGAGTACAAGCCCACGGTGCGCCTCGCCACCCGCGACGACGTCCCCAGGGCCGTACGCACCCTCGCC
GCCGCGTTCGCCGACTACCCCGCCACGCGCCACACCGTCGATCCGGACCGCCACATCGAGCGGGTCACCG
AGCTGCAAGAACTCTTCCTCACGCGCGTCGGGCTCGACATCGGCAAGGTGTGGGTCGCGGACGACGGCGC
CGCGGTGGCGGTCTGGACCACGCCGGA
